>Addgene plasmid #165041 | pET21a.Tat(48-57)-I-SceI | addgene full sequence | sequence record 325034 | Addgene NGS Result
ATCCGGATATAGTTCCTCCTTTCAGCAAAAAACCCCTCAAGACCCGTTTAGAGGCCCCAAGGGGTTATGC
TAGTTATTGCTCAGCGGTGGCAGCAGCCAACTCAGCTTCCTTTCGGGCTTTGTTAGCAGCCGGATCTCAG
TGGTGGTGGTGGTGGTGCTCGAGTTTCAGGAAAGTTTCGGAGGAGATAGTGTTCGGCAGTTTGTACATCA
TCTGCGGGATCAGGTACGGTTTGATCAGGTTGTAGAAGATCAGGTAAGACATAGAATCGATGTAGATGAT
CGGTTTGTTTTTGTTGATTTTTACGTAACAGTTCAGTTGGAATTTGTTACGCAGACCCTTAACCAGGTAT
TCTACTTCTTCGAAAGTGAAAGACTGGGTGTTCAGTACGATCGATTTGTTGGTAGAGTTTTTGTTGTAAT
CCCATTTACCACCATCATCCATGAACCAGTATGCCAGAGACATCGGGGTCAGGTAGTTTTCAACCAGGTT
GTTCGGGATGGTTTTTTT
[354 nt withheld, positions 509-862]
TTTCATATGCATGGATCCACGGCGCCGCTGACGGCGTTTTTTTCGGCCCATATGTATATCTCCTTCTTAA
AGTTAAACAAAATTATTTCTAGAGGGGAATTGTTATCCGCTCACAATTCCCCTATAGTGAGTCGTATTAA
TTTCGCGGGATCGAGATCTCGATCCTCTACGCCGGACGCATCGTGGCCGGCATCACCGGCGCCACAGGTG
CGGTTGCTGGCGCCTATATCGCCGACATCACCGATGGGGAAGATCGGGCTCGCCACTTCGGGCTCATGAG
CGCTTGTTTCGGCGTGGGTATGGTGGCAGGCCCCGTGGCCGGGGGACTGTTGGGCGCCATCTCCTTGCAT
GCACCATTCCTTGCGGCGGCGGTGCTCAACGGCCTCAACCTACTACTGGGCTGCTTCCTAATGCAGGAGT
CGCATAAGGGAGAGCGTCGAGATCCCGGACACCATCGAATGGCGCAAAACCTTTCGCGGTATGGCATGAT
AGCGCCCGGAAGAGAGTCAATTCAGGGTGGTGAATGTGAAACCAGTAACGTTATACGATGTCGCAGAGTA
TGCCGGTGTCTCTTATCAGACCGTTTCCCGCGTGGTGAACCAGGCCAGCCACGTTTCTGCGAAAACGCGG
GAAAAAGTGGAAGCGGCGATGGCGGAGCTGAATTACATTCCCAACCGCGTGGCACAACAACTGGCGGGCA
AACAGTCGTTGCTGATTGGCGTTGCCACCTCCAGTCTGGCCCTGCACGCGCCGTCGCAAATTGTCGCGGC
GATTAAATCTCGCGCCGATCAACTGGGTGCCAGCGTGGTGGTGTCGATGGTAGAACGAAGCGGCGTCGAA
GCCTGTAAAGCGGCGGTGCACAATCTTCTCGCGCAACGCGTCAGTGGGCTGATCATTAACTATCCGCTGG
ATGACCAGGATGCCATTGCTGTGGAAGCTGCCTGCACTAATGTTCCGGCGTTATTTCTTGATGTCTCTGA
CCAGACACCCATCAACAGTATTATTTTCTCCCATGAAGACGGTACGCGACTGGGCGTGGAGCATCTGGTC
GCATTGGGTCACCAGCAAATCGCGCTGTTAGCGGGCCCATTAAGTTCTGTCTCGGCGCGTCTGCGTCTGG
CTGGCTGGCATAAATATCTCACTCGCAATCAAATTCAGCCGATAGCGGAACGGGAAGGCGACTGGAGTGC
CATGTCCGGTTTTCAACAAACCATGCAAATGCTGAATGAGGGCATCGTTCCCACTGCGATGCTGGTTGCC
AACGATCAGATGGCGCTGGGCGCAATGCGCGCCATTACCGAGTCCGGGCTGCGCGTTGGTGCGGATATCT
CGGTAGTGGGATACGACGATACCGAAGACAGCTCATGTTATATCCCGCCGTTAACCACCATCAAACAGGA
TTTTCGCCTGCTGGGGCAAACCAGCGTGGACCGCTTGCTGCAACTCTCTCAGGGCCAGGCGGTGAAGGGC
AATCAGCTGTTGCCCGTCTCACTGGTGAAAAGAAAAACCACCCTGGCGCCCAATACGCAAACCGCCTCTC
CCCGCGCGTTGGCCGATTCATTAATGCAGCTGGCACGACAGGTTTCCCGACTGGAAAGCGGGCAGTGAGC
GCAACGCAATTAATGTAAGTTAGCTCACTCATTAGGCACCGGGATCTCGACCGATGCCCTTGAGAGCCTT
CAACCCAGTCAGCTCCTTCCGGTGGGCGCGGGGCATGACTATCGTCGCCGCACTTATGACTGTCTTCTTT
ATCATGCAACTCGTAGGACAGGTGCCGGCAGCGCTCTGGGTCATTTTCGGCGAGGACCGCTTTCGCTGGA
GCGCGACGATGATCGGCCTGTCGCTTGCGGTATTCGGAATCTTGCACGCCCTCGCTCAAGCCTTCGTCAC
TGGTCCCGCCACCAAACGTTTCGGCGAGAAGCAGGCCATTATCGCCGGCATGGCGGCCCCACGGGTGCGC
ATGATCGTGCTCCTGTCGTTGAGGACCCGGCTAGGCTGGCGGGGTTGCCTTACTGGTTAGCAGAATGAAT
CACCGATACGCGAGCGAACGTGAAGCGACTGCTGCTGCAAAACGTCTGCGACCTGAGCAACAACATGAAT
GGTCTTCGGTTTCCGTGTTTCGTAAAGTCTGGAAACGCGGAAGTCAGCGCCCTGCACCATTATGTTCCGG
ATCTGCATCGCAGGATGCTGCTGGCTACCCTGTGGAACACCTACATCTGTATTAACGAAGCGCTGGCATT
GACCCTGAGTGATTTTTCTCTGGTCCCGCCGCATCCATACCGCCAGTTGTTTACCCTCACAACGTTCCAG
TAACCGGGCATGTTCATCATCAGTAACCCGTATCGTGAGCATCCTCTCTCGTTTCATCGGTATCATTACC
CCCATGAACAGAAATCCCCCTTACACGGAGGCATCAGTGACCAAACAGGAAAAAACCGCCCTTAACATGG
CCCGCTTTATCAGAAGCCAGACATTAACGCTTCTGGAGAAACTCAACGAGCTGGACGCGGATGAACAGGC
AGACATCTGTGAATCGCTTCACGACCACGCTGATGAGCTTTACCGCAGCTGCCTCGCGCGTTTCGGTGAT
GACGGTGAAAACCTCTGACACATGCAGCTCCCGGAGACGGTCACAGCTTGTCTGTAAGCGGATGCCGGGA
GCAGACAAGCCCGTCAGGGCGCGTCAGCGGGTGTTGGCGGGTGTCGGGGCGCAGCCATGACCCAGTCACG
TAGCGATAGCGGAGTGTATACTGGCTTAACTATGCGGCATCAGAGCAGATTGTACTGAGAGTGCACCATT
GCGGTGTGAAATACCGCACAGATGCGTAAGGAGAAAATACCGCATCAGGCGCTCTTCCGCTTCCTCGCTC
ACTGACTCGCTGCGCTCGGTCGTTCGGCTGCGGCGAGCGGTATCAGCTCACTCAAAGGCGGTAATACGGT
TATCCACAGAATCAGGGGATAACGCAGGAAAGAACATGTGAGCAAAAGGCCAGCAAAAGGCCAGGAACCG
TAAAAAGGCCGCGTTGCTGGCGTTTTTCCATAGGCTCCGCCCCCCTGACGAGCATCACAAAAATCGACGC
TCAAGTCAGAGGTGGCGAAACCCGACAGGACTATAAAGATACCAGGCGTTTCCCCCTGGAAGCTCCCTCG
TGCGCTCTCCTGTTCCGACCCTGCCGCTTACCGGATACCTGTCCGCCTTTCTCCCTTCGGGAAGCGTGGC
GCTTTCTCATAGCTCACGCTGTAGGTATCTCAGTTCGGTGTAGGTCGTTCGCTCCAAGCTGGGCTGTGTG
CACGAACCCCCCGTTCAGCCCGACCGCTGCGCCTTATCCGGTAACTATCGTCTTGAGTCCAACCCGGTAA
GACACGACTTATCGCCACTGGCAGCAGCCACTGGTAACAGGATTAGCAGAGCGAGGTATGTAGGCGGTGC
TACAGAGTTCTTGAAGTGGTGGCCTAACTACGGCTACACTAGAAGGACAGTATTTGGTATCTGCGCTCTG
CTGAAGCCAGTTACCTTCGGAAAAAGAGTTGGTAGCTCTTGATCCGGCAAACAAACCACCGCTGGTAGCG
GTGGTTTTTTTGTTTGCAAGCAGCAGATTACGCGCAGAAAAAAAGGATCTCAAGAAGATCCTTTGATCTT
TTCTACGGGGTCTGACGCTCAGTGGAACGAAAACTCACGTTAAGGGATTTTGGTCATGAGATTATCAAAA
AGGATCTTCACCTAGATCCTTTTAAATTAAAAATGAAGTTTTAAATCAATCTAAAGTATATATGAGTAAA
CTTGGTCTGACAGTTACCAATGCTTAATCAGTGAGGCACCTATCTCAGCGATCTGTCTATTTCGTTCATC
CATAGTTGCCTGACTCCCCGTCGTGTAGATAACTACGATACGGGAGGGCTTACCATCTGGCCCCAGTGCT
GCAATGATACCGCGAGACCCACGCTCACCGGCTCCAGATTTATCAGCAATAAACCAGCCAGCCGGAAGGG
CCGAGCGCAGAAGTGGTCCTGCAACTTTATCCGCCTCCATCCAGTCTATTAATTGTTGCCGGGAAGCTAG
AGTAAGTAGTTCGCCAGTTAATAGTTTGCGCAACGTTGTTGCCATTGCTGCAGGCATCGTGGTGTCACGC
TCGTCGTTTGGTATGGCTTCATTCAGCTCCGGTTCCCAACGATCAAGGCGAGTTACATGATCCCCCATGT
TGTGCAAAAAAGCGGTTAGCTCCTTCGGTCCTCCGATCGTTGTCAGAAGTAAGTTGGCCGCAGTGTTATC
ACTCATGGTTATGGCAGCACTGCATAATTCTCTTACTGTCATGCCATCCGTAAGATGCTTTTCTGTGACT
GGTGAGTACTCAACCAAGTCATTCTGAGAATAGTGTATGCGGCGACCGAGTTGCTCTTGCCCGGCGTCAA
TACGGGATAATACCGCGCCACATAGCAGAACTTTAAAAGTGCTCATCATTGGAAAACGTTCTTCGGGGCG
AAAACTCTCAAGGATCTTACCGCTGTTGAGATCCAGTTCGATGTAACCCACTCGTGCACCCAACTGATCT
TCAGCATCTTTTACTTTCACCAGCGTTTCTGGGTGAGCAAAAACAGGAAGGCAAAATGCCGCAAAAAAGG
GAATAAGGGCGACACGGAAATGTTGAATACTCATACTCTTCCTTTTTCAATATTATTGAAGCATTTATCA
GGGTTATTGTCTCATGAGCGGATACATATTTGAATGTATTTAGAAAAATAAACAAATAGGGGTTCCGCGC
ACATTTCCCCGAAAAGTGCCACCTAAATTGTAAGCGTTAATATTTTGTTAAAATTCGCGTTAAATTTTTG
TTAAATCAGCTCATTTTTTAACCAATAGGCCGAAATCGGCAAAATCCCTTATAAATCAAAAGAATAGACC
GAGATAGGGT
[37 nt withheld, positions 5773-5809]
AAAGAACGTGGACTCCAACGTCAAAGG
[49 nt withheld, positions 5837-5885]
T
[91 nt withheld, positions 5887-5977]
G
[124 nt withheld, positions 5979-6102]
CCCATTCGCCA
Features (pLannotate 1.2.2; 19 found; start..end, strand, type, name):
     26..73      -  terminator     T7 terminator: transcription terminator for bacteriophage T7 RNA polymerase
     81..130     -  CDS            SET1 (fragment): solubility-enhancement tag derived from T7 phage gene 10B
    140..157     -  CDS            9xHis (fragment): 9xHis affinity tag
    164..868     -  CDS            SCEI (sequence partly withheld): SCE1_YEAST - Also known as OMEGA, SECY. Experimental evidence at protein level: Swiss-Prot protein existence level 1. Mitochondrial DNA endonuclease involved in intron homing. It introduces a specific double-strand break in the DNA of the 21S rRNA gene and thus mediates the insertion of an intron, containing its own coding sequence (group I intron), into an intronless gene. Specifically recognizes and cleaves the sequence 5'-TAGGGATAACAGGGTAAT-3'. From Saccharomyces cerevisiae (strain ATCC 204508 / S288c) (Baker's yeast).
    921..943     -  RBS            RBS: efficient ribosome binding site from bacteriophage T7 gene 10 (Olins and Rangwala, 1989)
    958..982     -  protein_bind   lac operator: The lac repressor binds to the lac operator to inhibit transcription in E. coli. This inhibition can be relieved by adding lactose or isopropyl-β-D-thiogalactopyranoside (IPTG). lac repressor encoded by lacI
    983..1001    -  promoter       T7 promoter: promoter for bacteriophage T7 RNA polymerase
   1023..1302    +  CDS            TcR (fragment): tetracycline efflux protein; tet; confers resistance to tetracycline
   1310..1387    +  promoter       lacI promoter: lacI
   1388..2470    +  CDS            lacI: lac repressor; lacI; The lac repressor binds to the lac operator to inhibit transcription in E. coli. This inhibition can be relieved by adding lactose or isopropyl-β-D-thiogalactopyranoside (IPTG).
   2483..2504    +  protein_bind   CAP binding site: CAP binding activates transcription in the presence of cAMP. E. coli catabolite activator protein
   2519..2810    +  CDS            TcR (fragment): tetracycline efflux protein; tet; confers resistance to tetracycline
   2882..3262    -  CDS            YPB1_ECOLX: Protein predicted: Swiss-Prot protein existence level 4. From Escherichia coli.
   3279..3470    +  CDS            rop: Rop protein, which maintains plasmids at low copy number; rop
   3572..3711    +  misc_feature   bom: basis of mobility region from pBR322
   3897..4485    -  rep_origin     ori: high-copy-number ColE1/pMB1/pBR322/pUC origin of replication
   4656..5516    -  CDS            AmpR: β-lactamase; bla; confers resistance to ampicillin, carbenicillin, and related antibiotics
   5517..5621    -  promoter       AmpR promoter: bla
   5674..6102    -  rep_origin     f1 ori (sequence partly withheld): f1 bacteriophage origin of replication; arrow indicates direction of (+) strand synthesis
