[The description below was written by a language model from this plasmid's Addgene catalogue record and pLannotate feature annotations shown in this document.]
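Description:
pET21a.Tat(48-57)-I-SceI is a bacterial expression plasmid of about 6.1 kb, built on the pET21a backbone, for producing a cell-penetrating-peptide fusion of the yeast homing endonuclease I-SceI in E. coli. It replicates from a ColE1/pMB1-type origin. The rop gene and the pBR322 bom region are also present, although the catalogue lists the plasmid as high copy. Selection is by ampicillin through the β-lactamase gene and its own promoter. An f1 phage origin is also annotated, which allows single-stranded DNA production. Short tetracycline-resistance fragments flanking lacI are non-functional remnants of the pBR322 lineage.

The expression cassette follows the standard pET layout: a T7 promoter followed directly by a lac operator, the T7 gene 10 ribosome binding site, the coding sequence, and a T7 terminator. The plasmid-borne lacI gene supplies repressor, so transcription needs a host that provides T7 RNA polymerase and is induced with IPTG. The insert encodes I-SceI from Saccharomyces cerevisiae, a mitochondrial intron-homing enzyme that makes a double-strand break at a specific 18-bp recognition site. According to the record, the Tat(48-57) peptide is fused to its N-terminus. It is not annotated separately, but a gap between the ribosome binding site and the annotated I-SceI sequence could accommodate it. A C-terminal 6xHis tag comes from the backbone; the annotation tool labels it as a partial 9xHis match. The cloning sites are not recorded.

The stated purpose is expression and His-tag affinity purification of Tat-conjugated I-SceI. The associated work concerns cell-penetrating peptides that are effective in prokaryotes, which suggests the purified protein is meant for delivering the nuclease into bacterial cells.
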