Addgene plasmid #165041: pET21a.Tat(48-57)-I-SceI
Purpose: Expression of Tat(48-57) conjugated I-SceI for protein purification (6XHis tag)
Depositing lab: Dokyun Na. Depositing organization: Chung-Ang University. Publication: Identification of efficient prokaryotic cell-penetrating peptides with applications in bacterial biotechnology. Lee HM, Ren J, Tran KM, Jeon BM, Park WU, Kim H, Lee KE, Oh Y, Choi M, Kim DS, Na D. Commun Biol. 2021 Feb 15;4(1):205. doi: 10.1038/s42003-021-01726-w. PubMed 33589718.
Backbone
  Vector backbone: pET21a
  Vector type: Bacterial Expression
Growth in bacteria
  Bacterial resistance: Ampicillin, 100 μg/mL
  Growth temperature: 37°C
  Growth strain: DH5alpha
  Copy number: High Copy
Gene/Insert
  Gene/Insert name: I-SceI
  Species: S. cerevisiae (budding yeast)
  Tag / fusion protein: Tat(48-57) (N terminal on insert); 6XHis (C terminal on backbone)
  Cloning method: Restriction Enzyme; 5′ cloning site Unknown (unknown if destroyed); 3′ cloning site Unknown (unknown if destroyed)
Terms and licenses: Academic/Nonprofit Terms; Industry Terms: Not Available to Industry
How to cite: pET21a.Tat(48-57)-I-SceI was a gift from Dokyun Na (Addgene plasmid # 165041 ; http://n2t.net/addgene:165041 ; RRID:Addgene_165041)
